>Addgene plasmid #183831 | pLenti-EML4-ALK variant 3a L1196M/G1202R | addgene full sequence | sequence record 360488 | Addgene NGS Result
GGCAGTACATCAAGTGTATCATATGCCAAGTACGCCCCCTATTGACGTCAATGACGGTAAATGGCCCGCC
TGGCATTATGCCCAGTACATGACCTTATGGGACTTTCCTACTTGGCAGTACATCTACGTATTAGTCATCG
CTATTACCATGGTGATGCGGTTTTGGCAGTACATCAATGGGCGTGGATAGCGGTTTGACTCACGGGGATT
TCCAAGTCTCCACCCCATTGACGTCAATGGGAGTTTGTTTTGGCACCAAAATCAACGGGACTTTCCAAAA
TGTCGTAACAACTCCGCCCCATTGACGCAAATGGGCGGTAGGCGTGTACGGTGGGAGGTCTATATAAGCA
GAGCTCGTTTAGTGAACCGTCAGATCGCCTGGAGACGCCATCCACGCTGTTTTGACCTCCATAGAAGACA
CCGGCGGCCGCAGATCTCTCGAGGTTGATCTAATACGACTCACTATAGGGAGACCCAAGCTGGCTAGTTA
AGCTATCAACAAGTTTGTACAAAAAAGCAGGCTCCGCGGCCGCCCCCTTCACCATGGACGGTTTCGCCGG
CAGTCTCGATGATAGTATTTCTGCTGCAAGTACTTCTGATGTTCAAGATCGCCTGTCAGCTCTTGAGTCA
CGAGTTCAGCAACAAGAAGATGAAATCACTGTGCTAAAGGCGGCTTTGGCTGATGTTTTGAGGCGTCTTG
CAATCTCTGAAGATCATGTGGCCTCAGTGAAAAAATCAGTCTCAAGTAAAGGCCAACCAAGCCCTCGAGC
AGTTATTCCCATGTCCTGTATAACCAATGGAAGTGGTGCAAACAGAAAACCAAGTCATACCAGTGCTGTC
TCAATTGCAGGAAAAGAAACTCTTTCATCTGCTGCTAAAAGTGGTACAGAAAAAAAGAAAGAAAAACCAC
AAGGACAGAGAGAAAAAAAAGAGGAATCTCATTCTAATGATCAAAGTCCACAAATTCGAGCATCACCTTC
TCCCCAGCCCTCTTCACAACCTCTCCAAATACACAGACAAACTCCAGAAAGCAAGAATGCTACTCCCACC
AAAAGCATAAAACGACCATCACCAGCTGAAAAGTCACATAATTCTTGGGAAAATTCAGATGATAGCCGTA
ATAAATTGTCGAAAATACCTTCAACACCCAAATTAATACCAAAAGTTACCAAAACTGCAGACAAGCATAA
AGATGTCATCATCAACCAAGTGTACCGCCGGAAGCACCAGGAGCTGCAAGCCATGCAGATGGAGCTGCAG
AGCCCTGAGTACAAGCTGAGCAAGCTCCGCACCTCGACCATCATGACCGACTACAACCCCAACTACTGCT
TTGCTGGCAAGACCTCCTCCATCAGTGACCTGAAGGAGGTGCCGCGGAAAAACATCACCCTCATTCGGGG
TCTGGGCCATGGCGCCTTTGGGGAGGTGTATGAAGGCCAGGTGTCCGGAATGCCCAACGACCCAAGCCCC
CTGCAAGTGGCTGTGAAGACGCTGCCTGAAGTGTGCTCTGAACAGGACGAACTGGATTTCCTCATGGAAG
CCCTGATCATCAGCAAATTCAACCACCAGAACATTGTTCGCTGCATTGGGGTGAGCCTGCAATCCCTGCC
CCGGTTCATCCTGATGGAGCTCATGGCGGGGAGAGACCTCAAGTCCTTCCTCCGAGAGACCCGCCCTCGC
CCGAGCCAGCCCTCCTCCCTGGCCATGCTGGACCTTCTGCACGTGGCTCGGGACATTGCCTGTGGCTGTC
AGTATTTGGAGGAAAACCACTTCATCCACCGAGACATTGCTGCCAGAAACTGCCTCTTGACCTGTCCAGG
CCCTGGAAGAGTGGCCAAGATTGGAGACTTCGGGATGGCCCGAGACATCTACAGGGCGAGCTACTATAGA
AAGGGAGGCTGTGCCATGCTGCCAGTTAAGTGGATGCCCCCAGAGGCCTTCATGGAAGGAATATTCACTT
CTAAAACAGACACATGGTCCTTTGGAGTGCTGCTATGGGAAATCTTTTCTCTTGGATATATGCCATACCC
CAGCAAAAGCAACCAGGAAGTTCTGGAGTTTGTCACCAGTGGAGGCCGGATGGACCCACCCAAGAACTGC
CCTGGGCCTGTATACCGGATAATGACTCAGTGCTGGCAACATCAGCCTGAAGACAGGCCCAACTTTGCCA
TCATTTTGGAGAGGATTGAATACTGCACCCAGGACCCGGATGTAATCAACACCGCTTTGCCGATAGAATA
TGGTCCACTTGTGGAAGAGGAAGAGAAAGTGCCTGTGAGGCCCAAGGACCCTGAGGGGGTTCCTCCTCTC
CTGGTCTCTCAACAGGCAAAACGGGAGGAGGAGCGCAGCCCAGCTGCCCCACCACCTCTGCCTACCACCT
CCTCTGGCAAGGCTGCAAAGAAACCCACAGCTGCAGAGGTCTCTGTTCGAGTCCCTAGAGGGCCGGCCGT
GGAAGGGGGACACGTGAATATGGCATTCTCTCAGTCCAACCCTCCTTCGGAGTTGCACAAGGTCCACGGA
TCCAGAAACAAGCCCACCAGCTTGTGGAACCCAACGTACGGCTCCTGGTTTACAGAGAAACCCACCAAAA
AGAATAATCCTATAGCAAAGAAGGAGCCACACGACAGGGGTAACCTGGGGCTGGAGGGAAGCTGTACTGT
CCCACCTAACGTTGCAACTGGGAGACTTCCGGGGGCCTCACTGCTCCTAGAGCCCTCTTCGCTGACTGCC
AATATGAAGGAGGTACCTCTGTTCAGGCTACGTCACTTCCCTTGTGGGAATGTCAATTACGGCTACCAGC
AACAGGGCTTGCCCTTAGAAGCCGCTACTGCCCCTGGAGCTGGTCATTACGAGGATACCATTCTGAAAAG
CAAGAATAGCATGAACCAGCCTGGGCCCTGAAAGGGTGGGCGCGCCGACCCAGCTTTCTTGTACAAAGTG
GTTTAGCTAGAGGGCCCGCGGTTCGAACTCGAGGACTACAAGGACGACGATGACAAGTCGGCCGCTGGAG
GATACCCCTACGACGTGCCCGACTACGCCTAGAATTCCGCCCCCCCCCCTAACGTTACTGGCCGAAGCCG
CTTGGAATAAGGCCGGTGTGCGTTTGTCTATATGTTATTTTCCACCATATTGCCGTCTTTTGGCAATGTG
AGGGCCCGGAAACCTGGCCCTGTCTTCTTGACGAGCATTCCTAGGGGTCTTTCCCCTCTCGCCAAAGGAA
TGCAAGGTCTGTTGAATGTCGTGAAGGAAGCAGTTCCTCTGGAAGCTTCTTGAAGACAAACAACGTCTGT
AGCGACCCTTTGCAGGCAGCGGAACCCCCCACCTGGCGACAGGTGCCTCTGCGGCCAAAAGCCACGTGTA
TAAGATACACCTGCAAAGGCGGCACAACCCCAGTGCCACGTTGTGAGTTGGATAGTTGTGGAAAGAGTCA
AATGGCTCTCCTCAAGCGTATTCAACAAGGGGCTGAAGGATGCCCAGAAGGTACCCCATTGTATGGGATC
TGATCTGGGGCCTCGGTGCACATGCTTTACATGTGTTTAGTCGAGGTTAAAAAAACGTCTAGGCCCCCCG
AACCACGGGGACGTGGTTTTCCTTTGAAAAACACGATGATAATATGGCCACAACCATGACCGAGTACAAG
CCCACGGTGCGCCTCGCCACCCGCGACGACGTCCCCAGGGCCGTACGCACCCTCGCCGCCGCGTTCGCCG
ACTACCCCGCCACGCGCCACACCGTCGATCCGGACCGCCACATCGAGCGGGTCACCGAGCTGCAAGAACT
CTTCCTCACGCGCGTCGGGCTCGACATCGGCAAGGTGTGGGTCGCGGACGACGGCGCCGCGGTGGCGGTC
TGGACCACGCCGGAGAGCGTCGAAGCGGGGGCGGTGTTCGCCGAGATCGGCCCGCGCATGGCCGAGTTGA
GCGGTTCCCGGCTGGCCGCGCAGCAACAGATGGAAGGCCTCCTGGCGCCGCACCGGCCCAAGGAGCCCGC
GTGGTTCCTGGCCACCGTCGGCGTCTCGCCCGACCACCAGGGCAAGGGTCTGGGCAGCGCCGTCGTGCTC
CCCGGAGTGGAGGCGGCCGAGCGCGCCGGGGTGCCCGCCTTCCTGGAGACCTCCGCGCCCCGCAACCTCC
CCTTCTACGAGCGGCTCGGCTTCACCGTCACCGCCGACGTCGAGGTGCCCGAAGGACCGCGCACCTGGTG
CATGACCCGCAAGCCCGGTGCCTGATGCATCGATGGATCCTAATCAACCTCTGGATTACAAAATTTGTGA
AAGATTGACTGGTATTCTTAACTATGTTGCTCCTTTTACGCTATGTGGATACGCTGCTTTAATGCCTTTG
TATCATGCTATTGCTTCCCGTATGGCTTTCATTTTCTCCTCCTTGTATAAATCCTGGTTGCTGTCTCTTT
ATGAGGAGTTGTGGCCCGTTGTCAGGCAACGTGGCGTGGTGTGCACTGTGTTTGCTGACGCAACCCCCAC
TGGTTGGGGCATTGCCACCACCTGTCAGCTCCTTTCCGGGACTTTCGCTTTCCCCCTCCCTATTGCCACG
GCGGAACTCATCGCCGCCTGCCTTGCCCGCTGCTGGACAGGGGCTCGGCTGTTGGGCACTGACAATTCCG
TGGTGTTGTCGGGGAAATCATCGTCCTTTCCTTGGCTGCTCGCCTGTGTTGCCACCTGGATTCTGCGCGG
GACGTCCTTCTGCTACGTCCCTTCGGCCCTCAATCCAGCGGACCTTCCTTCCCGCGGCCTGCTGCCGGCT
CTGCGGCCTCTTCCGCGTCTTCGCCTTCGCCCTCAGACGAGTCGGATCTCCCTTTGGGCCGCCTCCCCGC
CTGAGATCCTTTAAGACCAATGACTTACAAGGCAGCTGTAGATCTTAGCCACTTTTTAAAAGAAAAGGGG
GGACTGGAAGGGCTAATTCACTCCCAACGAAGACAAGATCTGCTTTTTGCTTGTACTGGGTCTCTCTGGT
TAGACCAGATCTGAGCCTGGGAGCTCTCTGGCTAACTAGGGAACCCACTGCTTAAGCCTCAATAAAGCTT
GCCTTGAGTGCTTCAAGTAGTGTGTGCCCGTCTGTTGTGTGACTCTGGTAACTAGAGATCCCTCAGACCC
TTTTAGTCAGTGTGGAAAATCTCTAGCAGTAGTAGTTCATGTCATCTTATTATTCAGTATTTATAACTTG
CAAAGAAATGAATATCAGAGAGTGAGAGGCCCGGGTTAATTAAGGAAAGGGCTAGATCATTCTTGAAGAC
GAAAGGGCCTCGTGATACGCCTATTTTTATAGGTTAATGTCATGATAATAATGGTTTCTTAGACGTCAGG
TGGCACTTTTCGGGGAAATGTGCGCGGAACCCCTATTTGTTTATTTTTCTAAATACATTCAAATATGTAT
CCGCTCATGAGACAATAACCCTGATAAATGCTTCAATAATATTGAAAAAGGAAGAGTATGAGTATTCAAC
ATTTCCGTGTCGCCCTTATTCCCTTTTTTGCGGCATTTTGCCTTCCTGTTTTTGCTCACCCAGAAACGCT
GGTGAAAGTAAAAGATGCTGAAGATCAGTTGGGTGCACGAGTGGGTTACATCGAACTGGATCTCAACAGC
GGTAAGATCCTTGAGAGTTTTCGCCCCGAAGAACGTTTTCCAATGATGAGCACTTTTAAAGTTCTGCTAT
GTGGCGCGGTATTATCCCGTGTTGACGCCGGGCAAGAGCAACTCGGTCGCCGCATACACTATTCTCAGAA
TGACTTGGTTGAGTACTCACCAGTCACAGAAAAGCATCTTACGGATGGCATGACAGTAAGAGAATTATGC
AGTGCTGCCATAACCATGAGTGATAACACTGCGGCCAACTTACTTCTGACAACGATCGGAGGACCGAAGG
AGCTAACCGCTTTTTTGCACAACATGGGGGATCATGTAACTCGCCTTGATCGTTGGGAACCGGAGCTGAA
TGAAGCCATACCAAACGACGAGCGTGACACCACGATGCCTGTAGCAATGGCAACAACGTTGCGCAAACTA
TTAACTGGCGAACTACTTACTCTAGCTTCCCGGCAACAATTAATAGACTGGATGGAGGCGGATAAAGTTG
CAGGACCACTTCTGCGCTCGGCCCTTCCGGCTGGCTGGTTTATTGCTGATAAATCTGGAGCCGGTGAGCG
TGGGTCTCGCGGTATCATTGCAGCACTGGGGCCAGATGGTAAGCCCTCCCGTATCGTAGTTATCTACACG
ACGGGGAGTCAGGCAACTATGGATGAACGAAATAGACAGATCGCTGAGATAGGTGCCTCACTGATTAAGC
ATTGGTAACTGTCAGACCAAGTTTACTCATATATACTTTAGATTGATTTAAAACTTCATTTTTAATTTAA
AAGGATCTAGGTGAAGATCCTTTTTGATAATCTCATGACCAAAATCCCTTAACGTGAGTTTTCGTTCCAC
TGAGCGTCAGACCCCGTAGAAAAGATCAAAGGATCTTCTTGAGATCCTTTTTTTCTGCGCGTAATCTGCT
GCTTGCAAACAAAAAAACCACCGCTACCAGCGGTGGTTTGTTTGCCGGATCAAGAGCTACCAACTCTTTT
TCCGAAGGTAACTGGCTTCAGCAGAGCGCAGATACCAAATACTGTTCTTCTAGTGTAGCCGTAGTTAGGC
CACCACTTCAAGAACTCTGTAGCACCGCCTACATACCTCGCTCTGCTAATCCTGTTACCAGTGGCTGCTG
CCAGTGGCGATAAGTCGTGTCTTACCGGGTTGGACTCAAGACGATAGTTACCGGATAAGGCGCAGCGGTC
GGGCTGAACGGGGGGTTCGTGCACACAGCCCAGCTTGGAGCGAACGACCTACACCGAACTGAGATACCTA
CAGCGTGAGCTATGAGAAAGCGCCACGCTTCCCGAAGGGAGAAAGGCGGACAGGTATCCGGTAAGCGGCA
GGGTCGGAACAGGAGAGCGCACGAGGGAGCTTCCAGGGGGAAACGCCTGGTATCTTTATAGTCCTGTCGG
GTTTCGCCACCTCTGACTTGAGCGTCGATTTTTGTGATGCTCGTCAGGGGGGCGGAGCCTATGGAAAAAC
GCCAGCAACGCGGCCTTTTTACGGTTCCTGGCCTTTTGCTGGCCTTTTGCTCACATGTTCTTTCCTGCGT
TATCCCCTGATTCTGTGGATAACCGTATTACCGCCTTTGAGTGAGCTGATACCGCTCGCCGCAGCCGAAC
GACCGAGCGCAGCGAGTCAGTGAGCGAGGAAGCGGAAGAGCGCCCAATACGCAAACCGCCTCTCCCCGCG
CGTTGGCCGATTCATTAATGCAGCAAGCTCATGGCTGACTAATTTTTTTTATTTATGCAGAGGCCGAGGC
CGCCTCGGCCTCTGAGCTATTCCAGAAGTAGTGAGGAGGCTTTTTTGGAGGCCTAGGCTTTTGCAAAAAG
CTCCCCGTGGCACGACAGGTTTCCCGACTGGAAAGCGGGCAGTGAGCGCAACGCAATTAATGTGAGTTAG
CTCACTCATTAGGCACCCCAGGCTTTACACTTTATGCTTCCGGCTCGTATGTTGTGTGGAATTGTGAGCG
GATAACAATTTCACACAGGAAACAGCTATGACATGATTACGAATTTCACAAATAAAGCATTTTTTTCACT
GCATTCTAGTTGTGGTTTGTCCAAACTCATCAATGTATCTTATCATGTCTGGATCAACTGGATAACTCAA
GCTAACCAAAATCATCCCAAACTTCCCACCCCATACCCTATTACCACTGCCAATTACCTGTGGTTTCATT
TACTCTAAACCTGTGATTCCTCTGAATTATTTTCATTTTAAAGAAATTGTATTTGTTAAATATGTACTAC
AAACTTAGTAGTTGGAAGGGCTAATTCACTCCCAAAGAAGACAAGATATCCTTGATCTGTGGATCTACCA
CACACAAGGCTACTTCCCTGATTAGCAGAACTACACACCAGGGCCAGGGGTCAGATATCCACTGACCTTT
GGATGGTGCTACAAGCTAGTACCAGTTGAGCCAGATAAGGTAGAAGAGGCCAATAAAGGAGAGAACACCA
GCTTGTTACACCCTGTGAGCCTGCATGGGATGGATGACCCGGAGAGAGAAGTGTTAGAGTGGAGGTTTGA
CAGCCGCCTAGCATTTCATCACGTGGCCCGAGAGCTGCATCCGGAGTACTTCAAGAACTGCTGATATCGA
GCTTGCTACAAGGGACTTTCCGCTGGGGACTTTCCAGGGAGGCGTGGCCTGGGCGGGACTGGGGAGTGGC
GAGCCCTCAGATCCTGCATATAAGCAGCTGCTTTTTGCCTGTACTGGGTCTCTCTGGTTAGACCAGATCT
GAGCCTGGGAGCTCTCTGGCTAACTAGGGAACCCACTGCTTAAGCCTCAATAAAGCTTGCCTTGAGTGCT
TCAAGTAGTGTGTGCCCGTCTGTTGTGTGACTCTGGTAACTAGAGATCCCTCAGACCCTTTTAGTCAGTG
TGGAAAATCTCTAGCAGTGGCGCCCGAACAGGGACTTGAAAGCGAAAGGGAAACCAGAGGAGCTCTCTCG
ACGCAGGACTCGGCTTGCTGAAGCGCGCACGGCAAGAGGCGAGGGGCGGCGACTGGTGAGTACGCCAAAA
ATTTTGACTAGCGGAGGCTAGAAGGAGAGAGATGGGTGCGAGAGCGTCAGTATTAAGCGGGGGAGAATTA
GATCGCGATGGGAAAAAATTCGGTTAAGGCCAGGGGGAAAGAAAAAATATAAATTAAAACATATAGTATG
GGCAAGCAGGGAGCTAGAACGATTCGCAGTTAATCCTGGCCTGTTAGAAACATCAGAAGGCTGTAGACAA
ATACTGGGACAGCTACAACCATCCCTTCAGACAGGATCAGAAGAACTTAGATCATTATATAATACAGTAG
CAACCCTCTATTGTGTGCATCAAAGGATAGAGATAAAAGACACCAAGGAAGCTTTAGACAAGATAGAGGA
AGAGCAAAACAAAAGTAAGACCACCGCACAGCAAGCGGCCGGCCGCTGATCTTCAGACCTGGAGGAGGAG
ATATGAGGGACAATTGGAGAAGTGAATTATATAAATATAAAGTAGTAAAAATTGAACCATTAGGAGTAGC
ACCCACCAAGGCAAAGAGAAGAGTGGTGCAGAGAGAAAAAAGAGCAGTGGGAATAGGAGCTTTGTTCCTT
GGGTTCTTGGGAGCAGCAGGAAGCACTATGGGCGCAGCGTCAATGACGCTGACGGTACAGGCCAGACAAT
TATTGTCTGGTATAGTGCAGCAGCAGAACAATTTGCTGAGGGCTATTGAGGCGCAACAGCATCTGTTGCA
ACTCACAGTCTGGGGCATCAAGCAGCTCCAGGCAAGAATCCTGGCTGTGGAAAGATACCTAAAGGATCAA
CAGCTCCTGGGGATTTGGGGTTGCTCTGGAAAACTCATTTGCACCACTGCTGTGCCTTGGAATGCTAGTT
GGAGTAATAAATCTCTGGAACAGATTTGGAATCACACGACCTGGATGGAGTGGGACAGAGAAATTAACAA
TTACACAAGCTTAATACACTCCTTAATTGAAGAATCGCAAAACCAGCAAGAAAAGAATGAACAAGAATTA
TTGGAATTAGATAAATGGGCAAGTTTGTGGAATTGGTTTAACATAACAAATTGGCTGTGGTATATAAAAT
TATTCATAATGATAGTAGGAGGCTTGGTAGGTTTAAGAATAGTTTTTGCTGTACTTTCTATAGTGAATAG
AGTTAGGCAGGGATATTCACCATTATCGTTTCAGACCCACCTCCCAACCCCGAGGGGACCCGACAGGCCC
GAAGGAATAGAAGAAGAAGGTGGAGAGAGAGACAGAGACAGATCCATTCGATTAGTGAACGGATCTCGAC
GGTATCGCCGAATTAATTCACAAATGGCAGTATTCATCCACAATTTTAAAAGAAAAGGGGGGATTGGGGG
GTACAGTGCAGGGAAAAGAATAGTAGACATAATAGCAACAGACATACAAACTAAAGAATTACAAAAACAA
ATTACAAAAATTCAAAATTTTCGGGTTTATTACAGGGACAGCAGAGATCCAGTTTGGACTAGTGGAGTTC
CGCGTTACATAACTTACGGTAAATGGCCCGCCTGGCTGACCGCCCAACGACCCCCGCCCATTGACGTCAA
TAATGACGTATGTTCCCATAGTAACGCCAATAGGGACTTTCCATTGACGTCAATGGGTGGAGTATTTACG
GTAAACTGCCCACTT
Features (pLannotate 1.2.2; 30 found; start..end, strand, type, name):
    152..355     +  promoter       CMV promoter: human cytomegalovirus (CMV) immediate early promoter
    451..469     +  promoter       T7 promoter: promoter for bacteriophage T7 RNA polymerase
    499..523     +  protein_bind   attB1: mutant version of attB; recombination site for the Gateway® BP reaction BP Clonase™
    544..1209    +  CDS            EML4 (fragment): EMAL4_HUMAN - Also known as C2orf2, EMAPL4. Experimental evidence at protein level: Swiss-Prot protein existence level 1. Essential for the formation and stability of microtubules (MTs) (PubMed:16890222, PubMed:31409757). Required for the organization of the mitotic spindle and for the proper attachment of kinetochores to MTs (PubMed:25789526). Promotes the recruitment of NUDC to the mitotic spindle for mitotic progression (PubMed:25789526). From Homo sapiens (Human).
   1210..2898    +  CDS            ALK (fragment): ALK_HUMAN - Experimental evidence at protein level: Swiss-Prot protein existence level 1. Neuronal receptor tyrosine kinase that is essentially and transiently expressed in specific regions of the central and peripheral nervous systems and plays an important role in the genesis and differentiation of the nervous system. Transduces signals from ligands at the cell surface, through specific activation of the mitogen- activated protein kinase (MAPK) pathway. Phosphorylates almost exclusively at the first tyrosine of the Y-x-x-x-Y-Y motif. Following activation by ligand, ALK induces tyrosine phosp
   2918..2942    -  protein_bind   attB2: mutant version of attB; recombination site for the Gateway® BP reaction BP Clonase™
   2977..2997    +  CDS            FLAG (fragment): FLAG® epitope tag, followed by an enterokinase cleavage site
   3150..3612    +  misc_feature   IRES: internal ribosome entry site (IRES) of the encephalomyocarditis virus (EMCV)
   3626..4225    +  CDS            PuroR: puromycin N-acetyltransferase; pac from Streptomyces alboniger; confers resistance to puromycin
   4242..4830    +  misc_feature   WPRE: woodchuck hepatitis virus posttranscriptional regulatory element
   4838..4903    +  CDS            nef (fragment): NEF_HV1Z2 - Experimental evidence at protein level: Swiss-Prot protein existence level 1. Extracellular Nef protein targets CD4(+) T-lymphocytes for apoptosis by interacting with CXCR4 surface receptors. From Human immunodeficiency virus type 1 group M subtype D (isolate Z2/CDC-Z34) (HIV-1).
   4905..5138    +  LTR            3' LTR (ΔU3): self-inactivating 3' long terminal repeat (LTR) from HIV-1
   5343..5447    +  promoter       AmpR promoter: bla
   5448..6308    +  CDS            AmpR: β-lactamase; bla; confers resistance to ampicillin, carbenicillin, and related antibiotics
   6479..7067    +  rep_origin     ori: high-copy-number ColE1/pMB1/pBR322/pUC origin of replication
   7250..7304    +  CDS            lacI (fragment): lac repressor; lacI; The lac repressor binds to the lac operator to inhibit transcription in E. coli. This inhibition can be relieved by adding lactose or isopropyl-β-D-thiogalactopyranoside (IPTG).
   7310..7403    +  rep_origin     SV40 ori (fragment): SV40 origin of replication
   7428..7465    +  CDS            lacI (fragment): lac repressor; lacI; The lac repressor binds to the lac operator to inhibit transcription in E. coli. This inhibition can be relieved by adding lactose or isopropyl-β-D-thiogalactopyranoside (IPTG).
   7478..7499    +  protein_bind   CAP binding site: CAP binding activates transcription in the presence of cAMP. E. coli catabolite activator protein
   7514..7544    +  promoter       lac promoter: promoter for the E. coli lac operon
   7552..7568    +  protein_bind   lac operator: The lac repressor binds to the lac operator to inhibit transcription in E. coli. This inhibition can be relieved by adding lactose or isopropyl-β-D-thiogalactopyranoside (IPTG). lac repressor encoded by lacI
   7602..7685    +  polyA_signal   SV40 poly(A) signal (fragment): SV40 polyadenylation signal
   7852..8181    +  CDS            nef (fragment): NEF_HV1BR - Experimental evidence at protein level: Swiss-Prot protein existence level 1. Extracellular Nef protein targets CD4(+) T-lymphocytes for apoptosis by interacting with CXCR4 surface receptors (PubMed:14990729). From Human immunodeficiency virus type 1 group M subtype B (isolate BRU/LAI) (HIV-1).
   8229..8486    +  LTR            5' LTR (truncated): truncated 5' long terminal repeat (LTR) from HIV-1
   8533..8658    +  misc_feature   HIV-1 Ψ: packaging signal of human immunodeficiency virus type 1
   8642..8980    +  CDS            HIV-1 gag (fragment): gag protein from human immunodeficiency virus 1; gag
   9155..9388    +  misc_feature   RRE: The Rev response element (RRE) of HIV-1 allows for Rev-dependent mRNA export from the nucleus to the cytoplasm.
   9765..9865    +  CDS            Rev (fragment): human immunodeficiency virus 1 (HIV-1) Rev protein; rev; enhances nuclear export of unspliced and incompletely spliced viral mRNAs
   9914..10031   +  misc_feature   cPPT/CTS: central polypurine tract and central termination sequence of HIV-1
  10083..151     +  enhancer       CMV enhancer (across the origin): human cytomegalovirus immediate early enhancer
