[The description below was written by a language model from this plasmid's Addgene catalogue record and pLannotate feature annotations shown in this document.]
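Description:
pLenti-EML4-ALK variant 3a L1196M/G1202R is a 10.2 kb HIV-1-based lentiviral expression plasmid for producing a drug-resistant form of the human EML4-ALK oncogenic fusion in mammalian cells. It is propagated in E. coli through a high-copy ColE1/pUC-type origin with ampicillin selection (β-lactamase). The viral portion comprises a truncated 5' LTR, the Ψ packaging signal with a gag fragment, the Rev response element for Rev-dependent export of the genomic RNA, the cPPT/CTS, a WPRE to boost transcript expression, and a self-inactivating ΔU3 3' LTR. This layout means packaging functions must be supplied in trans and that the integrated provirus relies on its internal promoter.

That internal promoter is the CMV enhancer/promoter, followed by a T7 promoter that serves as a sequencing primer site. The insert sits between attB1 and attB2 Gateway recombination scars and consists of an EML4 fragment (exons 1–6a) joined directly to an ALK fragment (exons 20–29, which include the kinase domain). This corresponds to the E6a;A20 variant 3a fusion. The ALK portion carries the compound L1196M/G1202R substitutions. A partial FLAG sequence is annotated downstream of attB2, but the record does not indicate that the fusion is tagged. An EMCV IRES then drives puromycin N-acetyltransferase from the same transcript, so puromycin selection enriches for cells expressing the fusion. The associated publication concerns compound ALK mutations that confer lorlatinib resistance after sequential ALK inhibitor treatment in ALK-positive lung cancer. The construct is therefore suited to making stable cell models for testing the inhibitor sensitivity of this double mutant.
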