Addgene plasmid #183831: pLenti-EML4-ALK variant 3a L1196M/G1202R
Purpose: Express EML4-ALK fusion variant 3a (E6a;A20) harboring ALK L1196M/G1202R mutation in mammalian cells
Depositing lab: Aaron Hata. Depositing organization: Massachusetts General Hospital. Publication: Sequential ALK Inhibitors Can Select for Lorlatinib-Resistant Compound ALK Mutations in ALK-Positive Lung Cancer. Yoda S, Lin JJ, Lawrence MS, Burke BJ, Friboulet L, Langenbucher A, Dardaei L, Prutisto-Chang K, Dagogo-Jack I, Timofeevski S, Hubbeling H, Gainor JF, Ferris LA, Riley AK, Kattermann KE, Timonina D, Heist RS, Iafrate AJ, Benes CH, Lennerz JK, Mino-Kenudson M, Engelman JA, Johnson TW, Hata AN, Shaw AT. Cancer Discov. 2018 Jun;8(6):714-729. doi: 10.1158/2159-8290.CD-17-1256. Epub 2018 Apr 12. PubMed 29650534.
Backbone
  Vector backbone: pLenti
  Backbone size w/o insert (bp): 7877
  Total vector size (bp): 10235
  Vector type: Mammalian Expression, Lentiviral
  Selectable markers: Puromycin
Growth in bacteria
  Bacterial resistance: Ampicillin, 100 μg/mL
  Growth temperature: 37°C
  Growth strain: NEB Stable
  Copy number: Unknown
Gene/Insert 1
  Gene/Insert name: ALK Receptor Tyrosine Kinase (alt name: ALK)
  Species: H. sapiens (human)
  Insert size (bp): 1691
  Mutation: L1196M/G1202R
  GenBank ID: NM_004304
  Entrez Gene: ALK (a.k.a. ALK1, CD246, NBLST3)
  Promoter: CMV
  Tag / fusion protein: The fusion protein of EML4 exon 1-6a and ALK exon 20-29
  Cloning method: TOPO Cloning
  Sequencing primers: 5′ T7
Gene/Insert 2
  Gene/Insert name: EMAP Like 4 (alt name: EML4)
  Species: H. sapiens (human)
  Insert size (bp): 667
  GenBank ID: NM_019063.5
  Entrez Gene: EML4 (a.k.a. C2orf2, ELP120, EMAP-4, EMAPL4, ROPP120)
  Promoter: CMV
  Tag / fusion protein: The fusion protein of EML4 exon 1-6a and ALK exon 20-29
  Cloning method: TOPO Cloning
  Sequencing primers: 5′ T7
Terms and licenses: Academic/Nonprofit Terms; Industry Terms: Not Available to Industry
How to cite: pLenti-EML4-ALK variant 3a L1196M/G1202R was a gift from Aaron Hata (Addgene plasmid # 183831 ; http://n2t.net/addgene:183831 ; RRID:Addgene_183831)
